>Addgene plasmid #229901 | AiP12838 - pAAV-AiE0588m-minBG-SYFP2-WPRE3-BGHpA (Alias: CN2838) | addgene full sequence | sequence record 460601 | Addgene NGS Result
CCTGCAGGCAGCTGCGCGCTCGCTCGCTCACTGAGGCCGCCCGGGCGTCGGGCGACCTTTGGTCGCCCGG
CCTCAGTGAGCGAGCGAGCGCGCAGAGAGGGAGTGGCCAACTCCATCACTAGGGGTTCCTGCGGCCGCAC
GCGTTGGCATTCTTGGATGTGTTAGGCCTCTTGCTGCTGCTCAATTTCTTTCCGTTTGACACATCTCCAA
ACCATCATGTAGAATCTCATGGCTGAATTCATGCCCCGGCTCCATCTAATATTGTGTCTTGACACCATCA
AGGGCACCATCTAGGCTTTCCAACCCATTTATAAATGATACGCCCACATCCCACAAGGGCTTATGACTTT
TGTAGGCATCAATAGTTCTGATTCCCTACGATAATGGTTCATTTTTCTTAGTAATAGAGAGCAGATCTTT
TTCCTTGGGCTAATTTTAAGCTTGTGATTGTAGAACTATATGAAGACGAGGCTCTTAATCATCAAGGCAT
TTTTTCCCCTAAACACTTAGGCTGATGCAATTTTCTGAAATTTAGAAAACAAATTTTGCAATCACTTTTC
TTCTTGATTGAAAAGAAGGTAAAAGGACAGATCAAAAAGGCATAATTGCATGGTACATCTAGTCAACAAC
TGTACAGGCAGAGTGTCAAAAGTGTGCATCTTAAACTGCCTCAAGACTTATTATGATGTCAATTTGCCTC
CAGAGGATCCATATGTATTAGGAGGGTGGCAGGATGCCCTAGTTCACAGCTTAACCTCTGCTTCCTAGCC
TAGATTCCAACTCTGTTTCATCTACCCGAGAGCTCGGGCTGGGCATAAAAGTCAGGGCAGAGCCATCTAT
TGCTTACATTTGCTTCTGGGATCCAGATCTTTCGAAGCTAGCGCTACCGGTCGCCACCATGGTGAGCAAG
GGCGAGGAGCTGTTCACCGGGGTGGTGCCCATCCTGGTCGAGCTGGACGGCGACGTAAACGGCCACAAGT
TCAGCGTGTCCGGCGAGGGCGAGGGCGATGCCACCTACGGCAAGCTGACCCTGAAGCTGATCTGCACCAC
CGGCAAGCTGCCCGTGCCCTGGCCCACCCTCGTGACCACCCTGGGCTACGGCGTGCAGTGCTTCGCCCGC
TACCCCGACCACATGAAGCAGCACGACTTCTTCAAGTCCGCCATGCCCGAAGGCTACGTCCAGGAGCGCA
CCATCTTCTTCAAGGACGACGGCAACTACAAGACCCGCGCCGAGGTGAAGTTCGAGGGCGACACCCTGGT
GAACCGCATCGAGCTGAAGGGCATCGACTTCAAGGAGGACGGCAACATCCTGGGGCACAAGCTGGAGTAC
AACTACAACAGCCACAACGTCTATATCACCGCCGACAAGCAGAAGAACGGCATCAAGGCCAACTTCAAGA
TCCGCCACAACATCGAGGACGGCGGCGTGCAGCTCGCCGACCACTACCAGCAGAACACCCCCATCGGCGA
CGGCCCCGTGCTGCTGCCCGACAACCACTACCTGAGCTACCAGTCCAAGCTGAGCAAAGACCCCAACGAG
AAGCGCGATCACATGGTCCTGCTGGAGTTCGTGACCGCCGCCGGGATCACTCTCGGCATGGACGAGCTGT
ACAAGTAAGTCGACGGCGCGCCGCGGCCGCGAATTCGATATCATAATCAACCTCTGGATTACAAAATTTG
TGAAAGATTGACTGGTATTCTTAACTATGTTGCTCCTTTTACGCTATGTGGATACGCTGCTTTAATGCCT
TTGTATCATGCTATTGCTTCCCGTATGGCTTTCATTTTCTCCTCCTTGTATAAATCCTGGTTAGTTCTTG
CCACGGCGGAACTCATCGCCGCCTGCCTTGCCCGCTGCTGGACAGGGGCTCGGCTGTTGGGCACTGACAA
TTCCGTGGCTCGAGAGATCTTCGACTGTGCCTTCTAGTTGCCAGCCATCTGTTGTTTGCCCCTCCCCCGT
GCCTTCCTTGACCCTGGAAGGTGCCACTCCCACTGTCCTTTCCTAATAAAATGAGGAAATTGCATCGCAT
TGTCTGAGTAGGTGTCATTCTATTCTGGGGGGTGGGGTGGGGCAGGACAGCAAGGGGGAGGATTGGGAAG
ACAATAGCAGGCATGAGATCTCACGTGCGGACCGAGCGGCCGCAGGAACCCCTAGTGATGGAGTTGGCCA
CTCCCTCTCTGCGCGCTCGCTCGCTCACTGAGGCCGGGCGACCAAAGGTCGCCCGACGCCCGGGCTTTGC
CCGGGCGGCCTCAGTGAGCGAGCGAGCGCGCAGCTGCCTGCAGGGGCGCCTGATGCGGTATTTTCTCCTT
ACGCATCTGTGCGGTATTTCACACCGCATA
[95 nt withheld, positions 2341-2435]
T
[46 nt withheld, positions 2437-2482]
C
[141 nt withheld, positions 2484-2624]
CCTTTGACGTTGGAGTCCACGTTCTTT
[37 nt withheld, positions 2652-2688]
ACTCTATCTCGGGCTATTCTTTTGATTTATAAGGGATTTTGCCGATTTCGGTCTATTGGTTAAAAAATGA
GCTGATTTAACAAAAATTTAACGCGAATTTTAACAAAATATTAACGTTTACAATTTTATGGTGCACTCTC
AGTACAATCTGCTCTGATGCCGCATAGTTAAGCCAGCCCCGACACCCGCCAACACCCGCTGACGCGCCCT
GACGGGCTTGTCTGCTCCCGGCATCCGCTTACAGACAAGCTGTGACCGTCTCCGGGAGCTGCATGTGTCA
GAGGTTTTCACCGTCATCACCGAAACGCGCGAGACGAAAGGGCCTCGTGATACGCCTATTTTTATAGGTT
AATGTCATGATAATAATGGTTTCTTAGACGTCAGGTGGCACTTTTCGGGGAAATGTGCGCGGAACCCCTA
TTTGTTTATTTTTCTAAATACATTCAAATATGTATCCGCTCATGAGACAATAACCCTGATAAATGCTTCA
ATAATATTGAAAAAGGAAGAGTATGAGTATTCAACATTTCCGTGTCGCCCTTATTCCCTTTTTTGCGGCA
TTTTGCCTTCCTGTTTTTGCTCACCCAGAAACGCTGGTGAAAGTAAAAGATGCTGAAGATCAGTTGGGTG
CACGAGTGGGTTACATCGAACTGGATCTCAACAGCGGTAAGATCCTTGAGAGTTTTCGCCCCGAAGAACG
TTTTCCAATGATGAGCACTTTTAAAGTTCTGCTATGTGGCGCGGTATTATCCCGTATTGACGCCGGGCAA
GAGCAACTCGGTCGCCGCATACACTATTCTCAGAATGACTTGGTTGAGTACTCACCAGTCACAGAAAAGC
ATCTTACGGATGGCATGACAGTAAGAGAATTATGCAGTGCTGCCATAACCATGAGTGATAACACTGCGGC
CAACTTACTTCTGACAACGATCGGAGGACCGAAGGAGCTAACCGCTTTTTTGCACAACATGGGGGATCAT
GTAACTCGCCTTGATCGTTGGGAACCGGAGCTGAATGAAGCCATACCAAACGACGAGCGTGACACCACGA
TGCCTGTAGCAATGGCAACAACGTTGCGCAAACTATTAACTGGCGAACTACTTACTCTAGCTTCCCGGCA
ACAATTAATAGACTGGATGGAGGCGGATAAAGTTGCAGGACCACTTCTGCGCTCGGCCCTTCCGGCTGGC
TGGTTTATTGCTGATAAATCTGGAGCCGGTGAGCGTGGGTCTCGCGGTATCATTGCAGCACTGGGGCCAG
ATGGTAAGCCCTCCCGTATCGTAGTTATCTACACGACGGGGAGTCAGGCAACTATGGATGAACGAAATAG
ACAGATCGCTGAGATAGGTGCCTCACTGATTAAGCATTGGTAACTGTCAGACCAAGTTTACTCATATATA
CTTTAGATTGATTTAAAACTTCATTTTTAATTTAAAAGGATCTAGGTGAAGATCCTTTTTGATAATCTCA
TGACCAAAATCCCTTAACGTGAGTTTTCGTTCCACTGAGCGTCAGACCCCGTAGAAAAGATCAAAGGATC
TTCTTGAGATCCTTTTTTTCTGCGCGTAATCTGCTGCTTGCAAACAAAAAAACCACCGCTACCAGCGGTG
GTTTGTTTGCCGGATCAAGAGCTACCAACTCTTTTTCCGAAGGTAACTGGCTTCAGCAGAGCGCAGATAC
CAAATACTGTTCTTCTAGTGTAGCCGTAGTTAGGCCACCACTTCAAGAACTCTGTAGCACCGCCTACATA
CCTCGCTCTGCTAATCCTGTTACCAGTGGCTGCTGCCAGTGGCGATAAGTCGTGTCTTACCGGGTTGGAC
TCAAGACGATAGTTACCGGATAAGGCGCAGCGGTCGGGCTGAACGGGGGGTTCGTGCACACAGCCCAGCT
TGGAGCGAACGACCTACACCGAACTGAGATACCTACAGCGTGAGCTATGAGAAAGCGCCACGCTTCCCGA
AGGGAGAAAGGCGGACAGGTATCCGGTAAGCGGCAGGGTCGGAACAGGAGAGCGCACGAGGGAGCTTCCA
GGGGGAAACGCCTGGTATCTTTATAGTCCTGTCGGGTTTCGCCACCTCTGACTTGAGCGTCGATTTTTGT
GATGCTCGTCAGGGGGGCGGAGCCTATGGAAAAACGCCAGCAACGCGGCCTTTTTACGGTTCCTGGCCTT
TTGCTGGCCTTTTGCTCACATGT
Features (pLannotate 1.2.2; 14 found; start..end, strand, type, name):
     12..39      +  repeat_region  AAV2 ITR (fragment): inverted terminal repeat of adeno-associated virus serotype 2 inverted
     68..95      +  repeat_region  AAV2 ITR (fragment): inverted terminal repeat of adeno-associated virus serotype 2 inverted
    899..1615    +  CDS            SYFP2: SYFP2 is a basic (constitutively fluorescent) yellow fluorescent protein published in 2006, derived from Aequorea victoria. It is reported to be a very rapidly-maturing monomer with moderate acid sensitivity.
   1655..1812    +  misc_feature   WPRE (fragment): woodchuck hepatitis virus posttranscriptional regulatory element
   1818..1898    +  misc_feature   WPRE (fragment): woodchuck hepatitis virus posttranscriptional regulatory element
   1915..2026    +  polyA_signal   bGH poly(A) signal: bovine growth hormone polyadenylation signal
   2144..2284    +  repeat_region  AAV2 ITR: inverted terminal repeat of adeno-associated virus serotype 2 inverted
   2289..2340    -  misc_feature   bom (fragment): basis of mobility region from pBR322
   2359..2814    +  rep_origin     f1 ori (sequence partly withheld): f1 bacteriophage origin of replication; arrow indicates direction of (+) strand synthesis
   2815..2864    -  misc_feature   bom (fragment): basis of mobility region from pBR322
   2966..3001    -  CDS            rop (fragment): Rop protein, which maintains plasmids at low copy number; rop
   3096..3200    +  promoter       AmpR promoter: bla
   3201..4061    +  CDS            AmpR: β-lactamase; bla; confers resistance to ampicillin, carbenicillin, and related antibiotics
   4232..4820    +  rep_origin     ori: high-copy-number ColE1/pMB1/pBR322/pUC origin of replication
