[The description below was written by a language model from this plasmid's Addgene catalogue record and pLannotate feature annotations shown in this document.]
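Description:
AiP12838 - pAAV-AiE0588m-minBG-SYFP2-WPRE3-BGHpA (alias CN2838) is a recombinant AAV transfer plasmid of about 4.9 kb from a collection of enhancer-driven viral tools for genetic access to cortical cell types. It is maintained in bacteria as a high-copy plasmid through a ColE1/pUC-type origin and selected with ampicillin via the β-lactamase gene under its own promoter. An f1 phage origin and small remnants of pBR322 bom and rop sequences are also present in the backbone. The expression cassette lies between AAV2 inverted terminal repeats, which are the cis elements needed for replication and packaging of the genome into AAV particles. The annotation detects a full ITR on the right side but only short fragments on the left.

Within the ITRs, the construct name indicates that the enhancer AiE0588m is placed upstream of a minimal beta-globin promoter (minBG). Neither element is annotated in the feature table, but they presumably occupy the unannotated region preceding the reporter. A minimal promoter gives little expression on its own, so transcription depends on the activity of the adjacent enhancer, which is intended to restrict expression to particular brain cell types. The record does not state which cell types AiE0588m targets. The payload is SYFP2, a rapidly maturing monomeric yellow fluorescent protein derived from Aequorea victoria. It is followed by WPRE3, a shortened woodchuck hepatitis virus posttranscriptional element (annotated as two WPRE fragments) that boosts transcript expression while saving packaging space, and then by the bovine growth hormone polyadenylation signal. The construct is typically used to produce AAV that fluorescently labels the enhancer-defined cells, allowing the enhancer's specificity to be assessed.
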