Addgene plasmid #229901: AiP12838 - pAAV-AiE0588m-minBG-SYFP2-WPRE3-BGHpA (Alias: CN2838)
Purpose: AiE0588m is an enhancer sequence, designed to drive AAV-mediated transgene expression in specific brain cell types
Depositing lab: Allen Institute for Brain Science & Jonathan Ting. Depositing organization: Allen Institute. Publication: A suite of enhancer AAVs and transgenic mouse lines for genetic access to cortical cell types. Ben-Simon Y, Hooper M, Narayan S, Daigle TL, Dwivedi D, Way SW, Oster A, Stafford DA, Mich JK, Taormina MJ, Martinez RA, Opitz-Araya X, Roth JR, Alexander JR, Allen S, Amster A, Arbuckle J, Ayala A, Baker PM, Bakken TE, Barcelli T, Barta S, Bendrick J, Bertagnolli D, Bielstein C, Bishwakarma P, Bowlus J, Boyer G, Brouner K, Casian B, Casper T, Chakka AB, Chakrabarty R, Chance RK, Chavan S, Clark M, Colbert K, Collman F, Daniel S, Departee M, DiValentin P, Donadio N, Dotson N, Egdorf T, Fliss T, Gabitto M, Garcia J, Gary A, Gasperini M, Gloe J, Goldy J, Gore BB, Graybuck L, Greisman N, Haeseleer F, Halterman C, Haradon Z, Hastings SD, Helback O, Ho W, Hockemeyer D, Huang C, Huff S, Hunker A, Johansen N, Jones D, Juneau Z, Kalmbach B, Kannan M, Khem S, Kussick E, Kutsal R, Larsen R, Lee C, Lee AY, Leibly M, Lenz GH, Li S, Liang E, Lusk N, Madigan Z, Malloy J, Malone J, McCue R, Melchor J, Mollenkopf T, Moosman S, Morin E, Newman D, Ng L, Ngo K, Omstead V, Otto S, Oyama A, Pena N, Pham T, Phillips E, Pom CA, Potekhina L, Ransford S, Ray PL, Rette D, Reynoldson C, Rimorin C, Rocha D, Ruiz A, Sanchez REA, Sawyer L, Sedeno-Cortes A, Sevigny JP, Shapovalova N, Shepard N, Shulga L, Sigler AR, Siverts L, Soliman S, Somasundaram S, Staats B, Stewart K, Szelenyi E, Tieu M, Trader C, Tran A, van Velthoven CTJ, Walker M, Wang Y, Weed N, Wirthlin M, Wood T, Wynalda B, Yao Z, Zhou T, Ariza J, Dee N, Reding M, Ronellenfitch K, Mufti S, Sunkin SM, Smith KA, Esposito L, Waters J, Thyagarajan B, Yao S, Lein ES, Zeng H, Levi BP, Ngai J, Ting JT, Tasic B. Cell. 2025 May 16:S0092-8674(25)00513-6. doi: 10.1016/j.cell.2025.05.002. PubMed 40403729.
Backbone
  Vector backbone: rAAV
  Vector type: AAV
Growth in bacteria
  Bacterial resistance: Ampicillin, 100 μg/mL
  Growth temperature: 30°C
  Growth strain: NEB Stable
  Copy number: High Copy
Gene/Insert
  Gene/Insert name: SYFP2
  Species: Synthetic
  Cloning method: Restriction Enzyme; 5′ cloning site Unknown (unknown if destroyed); 3′ cloning site Unknown (unknown if destroyed)
Terms and licenses: Academic/Nonprofit Terms; Industry Terms: Not Available to Industry
Depositor comments: Allen Institute plasmid alias: CN2838
How to cite: AiP12838 - pAAV-AiE0588m-minBG-SYFP2-WPRE3-BGHpA (Alias: CN2838) was a gift from Allen Institute for Brain Science & Jonathan Ting (Addgene plasmid # 229901 ; http://n2t.net/addgene:229901 ; RRID:Addgene_229901)
